Addgene plasmid #236049: pGlomyc-Grhl1 (618 aa)
Purpose: Mammalian expression vector with myc-tagged mouse Grhl1 coding sequence (long isoform)
Depositing lab: Renee van Amerongen. Depositing organization: University of Amsterdam.
Backbone
  Vector backbone: pGlomyc (based on pCDNA3.1)
  Backbone manufacturer: Olivier Destree
  Backbone size w/o insert (bp): 5500
  Total vector size (bp): 7500
  Modifications to backbone: The pGlomyc vector backbone contains 5’ and 3’ globin UTRs and the pCDNA1.1 BamHI-NsiI polylinker in the backbone of pCDNA3.1(+).
  Vector type: Mammalian Expression
  Selectable markers: Neomycin (select with G418)
Growth in bacteria
  Bacterial resistance: Ampicillin, 100 μg/mL
  Growth temperature: 37°C
  Growth strain: DH5alpha
  Copy number: Unknown
Gene/Insert
  Gene/Insert name: Grhl1
  Species: M. musculus (mouse)
  Insert size (bp): 1800
  Entrez Gene: Grhl1 (a.k.a. LBP-32, MGR, Tcfcp2l2)
  Promoter: CMV
  Tag / fusion protein: myc (N terminal on insert)
  Cloning method: Restriction Enzyme; 5′ cloning site SmaI (not destroyed); 3′ cloning site XhoI (not destroyed)
  Sequencing primers: 5′ T7
Resource information
  A portion of this plasmid was derived from a plasmid made by: insert sequence was ordered by Gene Block from IDT
Terms and licenses: Academic/Nonprofit Terms; Industry Terms: Not Available to Industry
How to cite: pGlomyc-Grhl1 (618 aa) was a gift from Renee van Amerongen (Addgene plasmid # 236049 ; http://n2t.net/addgene:236049 ; RRID:Addgene_236049)
