[The description below was written by a language model from this plasmid's Addgene catalogue record.]
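Description:
pGlomyc-Grhl1 (618 aa) is a mammalian expression plasmid of about 7.5 kb that carries the coding sequence of the long, 618-amino-acid isoform of mouse Grhl1 (grainyhead-like 1, also known as LBP-32, MGR or Tcfcp2l2). The backbone, pGlomyc, is a derivative of pcDNA3.1(+) of roughly 5.5 kb, modified to contain 5' and 3' globin untranslated regions and the BamHI-NsiI polylinker taken from pcDNA1.1. The plasmid is propagated in E. coli under ampicillin selection. A neomycin resistance marker allows G418 selection of transfected mammalian cells, for example to derive stable lines. The record lists the copy number as unknown and does not include a feature table, so individual backbone elements such as the origin of replication and polyadenylation signals are not itemised.

The insert of about 1.8 kb was obtained as a synthetic gene fragment and cloned by restriction digestion between SmaI and XhoI sites, both of which remain intact. Transcription is driven by the CMV promoter, a strong constitutive promoter in most mammalian cell types. The protein carries an N-terminal myc epitope tag, so it can be detected or immunoprecipitated with anti-myc antibodies without a Grhl1-specific reagent. Flanking globin UTRs of this kind are generally used to improve the stability and translation of the transcript. A T7 primer is listed for sequencing from the 5' side of the insert. The stated purpose is expression of myc-tagged mouse Grhl1 in mammalian cells. The emphasis on the long isoform in the name implies that it is meant to be distinguished from shorter Grhl1 forms, but the record does not describe any specific experimental application.
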