>Addgene plasmid #236049 | pGlomyc-Grhl1 (618 aa) | depositor partial sequence | sequence record 464241 | MCS with insert
AGATCTGATCTAGAACTAGTGCCGCCATGGAGCAGAAGCTGATCAGCGAGGAGGACCTGCAGCCCGGGGA
TCTGATGACACAGGAGTACGACAACAAAAGGCCCGTGCTGGTACTTCAGAATGAAGCCCTCTACCCACAG
CGGCGCTCCTATACCAGTGAGGATGAAGCCTGGAAGTCGTTCCTGGAAAACCCTCTCACTGCGGCAACCA
AAGCGATGATGAGCATCAACGGAGACGAAGACAGCGCGGCTGCGCTGGGCCTGCTCTATGACTACTACAA
GGTCCCCAGAGAGCGCCGGTCATCAGCCGTAAAGCCCGAGGGAGAGCACCCAGAGCCAGAGCACAGCAAA
AGAAACAGCATACCAAATGTGACGGAGCAGCCCCTCATTTCTGCTGGAGAAAACAGGGTGCAAGTGCTGA
AAAACGTGCCCTTCAACATCGTCCTCCCCCATAGCAACCAGCTGGGCATTGATAAGAGAGGCCATCTGAC
AGCTCCCGATACAACAGTCACTGTCTCCATAGCAACCATGCCTACCCACTCCATCAAGACAGAAATCCAG
CCGCACGGCTTTGCTGTGGGAATCCCACCAGCCGTGTACCACTCTGAGCCCACCGAACGTGTGGTGGTTT
TTGACCGGAGCCTCAGCACTGATCAGTTCAGCTCTGGCACTCAGCCCCCCAATGCTCAGCGGAGGACTCC
AGACTCCACCTTCTCCGAGACCTTCAAGGAGGGCGTTCAGGAGGTTTTCTTCCCCTCGGAACTCAGCCTT
CGGATGCCGGGCATGAATTCAGAGGACTATGTCTTTGACAATGTTTCTGGGAACAACTTTGAGTATACCC
TGGAAGCCTCCAAGTCACTGCGGCAGAAGCAAGGGGACAGCACTATGACATACCTGAATAAAGGCCAGTT
CTATCCTGTCACCTTAAAGGAAGGAAGCAGCAATGAAGGGATTCACCACCCTATCAGCAAAGTTCGAAGT
GTGATCATGGTGGTTTTTGCTGAAGACAAAAGCAGAGAAGACCAGCTGAGACACTGGAAGTACTGGCACT
CCCGTCAGCACACGGCCAAACAGAGGTGCATTGACATTGCTGACTACAAAGAAAGCTTCAACACTATCAG
CAACATTGAGGAGATAGCTTATAACGCCATTTCCTTCACGTGGGACATCAATGATGAGGCAAAGGTCTTC
ATCTCTGTGAACTGCTTGAGCACAGATTTCTCTTCTCAGAAGGGTGTGAAGGGCTTGCCACTCAACATTC
AAATCGACACATACAGCTATAACAACCGCAGCAACAAGCCGGTTCACCGGGCCTACTGCCAGATAAAGGT
CTTCTGCGACAAGGGAGCTGAAAGGAAAATTCGGGATGAAGAACGAAAACAGAGCAAGAGAAAAGTGTCT
GACGTTAAAGTGCAGCTGCTTCCCTCGCACAAACGGACAGACATCACAGTGTTCAAGCCCTTCCTGGACC
TCGACACTCAGCCTGTCCTCTTCATTCCGGACGTGCATTTTACCAACCTGCAGCGGGGCAGTCATGTTCT
TTCCCTCCCCTCTGAAGAACTGGAAGGTGAAGGCTCTGTCTTGAAAAGAGGGCCATTCGGAACCGAAGAT
GACTTTGGAGTTCCTCCTCCTGCTAAGCTGACTCGGACAGAAGAACCCAAGAGAGTGCTGCTCTATGTCC
GAAAGGAATCAGAAGAAGTCTTCGACGCCCTGATGCTCAAGACGCCGTCTTTGAAGGGCCTGATGGAGGC
AATTTCAGACAAGTATGATGTCCCCCATGACAAGATTGGGAAAATATTTAAGAAGTGCAAAAAAGGGATC
CTCGTGAACATGGACGACAACATTGTGAAGCACTACTCCAATGAGGACACCTTCCAGCTGCAGATAGAGG
AAGCCGGCGGCTCGTACAAGCTCACCCTGACAGAGATTTAACTCGAGCATGCA
